Addgene plasmid #245561: pICSL30058
Purpose: Level 0 Golden Gate part N-Terminal Tag with overhangs CCAT - AATG
Depositing lab: Mark Youles. Depositing organization: Sainsbury Laboratory, Norwich.
Backbone
  Vector backbone: pICSL01002
  Backbone size w/o insert (bp): 2246
  Vector type: Synthetic Biology
Growth in bacteria
  Bacterial resistance: Spectinomycin, 50 μg/mL
  Growth temperature: 37°C
  Growth strain: DH5alpha
  Copy number: High Copy
Gene/Insert
  Gene/Insert name: N-Terminal tag mStayGold
  Species: Cytaeis uchidae
  Insert size (bp): 679
  Mutation: BsaI/BpiI sites removed by point-mutation
  Cloning method: Restriction Enzyme; 5′ cloning site BsaI (destroyed during cloning); 3′ cloning site BsaI (destroyed during cloning)
  Sequencing primers: 5′ TCACATGTTCTTTCCTGCG; 3′ GTCTCATGAGCGGATACATATTTGAATG
Terms and licenses: Academic/Nonprofit Terms; Industry Terms: Not Available to Industry
Depositor comments: Level 0 N-Terminal tag module used for GoldenGate assemblies using the MoClo overhang syntax
How to cite: pICSL30058 was a gift from Mark Youles (Addgene plasmid # 245561 ; http://n2t.net/addgene:245561 ; RRID:Addgene_245561)
