[The description below was written by a language model from this plasmid's Addgene catalogue record and pLannotate feature annotations shown in this document.]
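Description:
pICSL30058 is a Level 0 Golden Gate part plasmid for synthetic biology, built on the small pICSL01002 backbone (about 2.2 kb; the full sequenced plasmid is 2,925 nt). It is a bacterial cloning and storage vector rather than an expression construct. It is propagated in E. coli from a high-copy ColE1/pUC-type origin and selected with spectinomycin through the aadA aminoglycoside adenylyltransferase gene. The annotation also picks up short fragments of lacI, a gentamicin acetyltransferase and an integron integrase, plus an AmpR (bla) promoter sequence next to the resistance region. These appear to be remnants of the backbone and of the resistance cassette's origin, not functional genes.

The payload is a 679 bp module encoding mStayGold, a monomeric fluorescent protein derived from the jellyfish Cytaeis uchidae, formatted as an N-terminal tag. Internal BsaI and BpiI recognition sites have been removed by point mutation, so the part is compatible with the Type IIS enzymes used in MoClo assembly. The part carries the overhangs CCAT and AATG, which in the MoClo syntax define the N-terminal tag position between a promoter/5′ UTR part and a coding sequence. The automated feature table does not annotate the mStayGold insert itself; it presumably occupies the unannotated region at the start of the sequence. The plasmid carries no promoter or terminator for the tag, since these are supplied by other Level 0 parts. Its typical use is one-pot Golden Gate assembly of Level 1 transcription units in which a protein of interest is fused at its N-terminus to mStayGold for fluorescence imaging.
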