Features (pLannotate 1.2.2; 6 found; start..end, strand, type, name):
    705..754     -  CDS            lacI (fragment): lac repressor; lacI; The lac repressor binds to the lac operator to inhibit transcription in E. coli. This inhibition can be relieved by adding lactose or isopropyl-β-D-thiogalactopyranoside (IPTG).
    937..1525    -  rep_origin     ori: high-copy-number ColE1/pMB1/pBR322/pUC origin of replication
   1699..2487    -  CDS            aadA: S3AD_ECOLX - Experimental evidence at protein level: Swiss-Prot protein existence level 1. Mediates bacterial resistance to the antibiotics streptomycin and spectinomycin. From Escherichia coli.
   2494..2550    -  CDS            GmR (fragment): gentamycin acetyltransferase; aacC1; confers resistance to gentamycin
   2638..2718    +  CDS            int (fragment): INT2_ECOLX - Protein inferred from homology: Swiss-Prot protein existence level 3. Putative integrase believed to be involved in the insertion of antibiotic resistance genes into plasmids and transposons. From Escherichia coli.
   2709..2813    -  promoter       AmpR promoter: bla
>Addgene plasmid #245561 | pICSL30058 | addgene full sequence | sequence record 495557 | Addgene NGS Result
GGTCTCACCATGGTGTCTACCGGTGAGGAACTTTTCACTGGTGTGGTGCCTTTCAAGTTCCAGCTTAAGG
GCACCATCAACGGCAAGTCTTTCACCGTTGAAGGTGAAGGTGAGGGCAATTCTCATGAGGGTTCTCACAA
GGGAAAGTACGTGTGTACCTCTGGCAAGCTGCCTATGTCTTGGGCTGCTCTTGGTACTTCTTTCGGCTAC
GGCATGAAGTACTACACTAAGTACCCAAGCGGCCTGAAGAACTGGTTCCATGAAGTTATGCCTGAGGGCT
TCACCTACGATAGGCACATCCAGTACAAAGGCGACGGTAGCATTCATGCTAAGCACCAGCATTTCATGAA
GAACGGCACCTACCACAACATCGTTGAGTTCACCGGCCAGGACTTCAAAGAGAACTCTCCTGTTCTGACC
GGCGATATGGATGTGTCTTTGCCTAATGAGGTGCAGCACATCCCTATCGATGATGGTGTTGAGTGCACTG
TGACCCTTCAGTACCCTCTGCTTTCCGATGAGTCTAAGTGCGTTGAGGCTTACCAGAACACCATTATCAA
GCCGCTTCACAACCAGCCTGCTCCAGATGTTCCATTCCACTGGATTAGGAAGCAGTACACCCAGAGCAAG
GATGACACTGAAGAGAGGGATCACATCATCCAGAGCGAGACTCTTGAGGCTCACCTAATGTGAGACCACG
AGTGATTAATGAATCGGCCAACGCGCGGGGAGAGGCGGTTTGCGTATTGGGCGCTCTTCCGCTTCCTCGC
TCACTGACTCGCTGCGCTCGGTCGTTCGGCTGCGGCGAGCGGTATCAGCTCACTCAAAGGCGGTAATACG
GTTATCCACAGAATCAGGGGATAACGCAGGAAAGAACATGTGAGCAAAAGGCCAGCAAAAGGCCAGGAAC
CGTAAAAAGGCCGCGTTGCTGGCGTTTTTCCATAGGCTCCGCCCCCCTGACGAGCATCACAAAAATCGAC
GCTCAAGTCAGAGGTGGCGAAACCCGACAGGACTATAAAGATACCAGGCGTTTCCCCCTGGAAGCTCCCT
CGTGCGCTCTCCTGTTCCGACCCTGCCGCTTACCGGATACCTGTCCGCCTTTCTCCCTTCGGGAAGCGTG
GCGCTTTCTCATAGCTCACGCTGTAGGTATCTCAGTTCGGTGTAGGTCGTTCGCTCCAAGCTGGGCTGTG
TGCACGAACCCCCCGTTCAGCCCGACCGCTGCGCCTTATCCGGTAACTATCGTCTTGAGTCCAACCCGGT
AAGACACGACTTATCGCCACTGGCAGCAGCCACTGGTAACAGGATTAGCAGAGCGAGGTATGTAGGCGGT
GCTACAGAGTTCTTGAAGTGGTGGCCTAACTACGGCTACACTAGAAGAACAGTATTTGGTATCTGCGCTC
TGCTGAAGCCAGTTACCTTCGGAAAAAGAGTTGGTAGCTCTTGATCCGGCAAACAAACCACCGCTGGTAG
CGGTGGTTTTTTTGTTTGCAAGCAGCAGATTACGCGCAGAAAAAAAGGATCTCAAGAAGATCCTTTGATC
TTTTCTACGGGGTCTGACGCTCAGTGGAACGAAAACTCACGTTAAGGGATTTTGGTCATGAGATTATCAA
AAAGGATCTTCACCTAGATCCTTTTAAATTAAAAATGAAGTTTTAAATCAATCTAAAGTATATATGAGTA
AACTTGGTCTGACAGTTATTTGCCGACTACCTTGGTGATCTCGCCTTTTACGTAATGGACAAATTCTTCC
AACTGATCTGCGCGCGAGGCCAAGCGATCTTCTTCTTGTCCAAGATAAGCCTGTCTAGCTTCAAGTATGA
CGGGCTGATACTGGGCCGGCAGGCGCTCCATTGCCCAGTCGGCAGCGACATCCTTCGGCGCGATTTTGCC
GGTTACTGCGCTGTACCAAATGCGGGACAACGTAAGCACTACATTTCGCTCATCGCCAGCCCAGTCGGGC
GGCGAGTTCCATAGCGTTAAGGTTTCATTTAGCGCCTCAAATAGATCCTGTTCAGGAACCGGATCAAAGA
GTTCCTCCGCCGCTGGACCTACCAAGGCAACGCTATGTTCTCTTGCTTTTGTCAGCAAGATAGCCAGATC
AATGTCGATCGTGGCTGGCTCGAAGATACCTGCAAGAATGTCATTGCGCTGCCATTCTCCAAATTGCAGT
TCGCGCTTAGCTGGATAACGCCACGGAATGATGTCGTCGTGCACAACAATGGTGACTTCTACAGCGCGGA
GAATCTCGCTCTCTCCAGGGGAAGCCGAAGTTTCCAAAAGGTCGTTGATCAAAGCTCGCCGCGTTGTTTC
ATCAAGCCTTACGGTCACCGTAACCAGCAAATCAATATCGCTGTGTGGCTTCAGGCCGCCATCCACTGCG
GAGCCGTACAAATGTACGGCCAGCAACGTCGGTTCGAGATGGCGCTCGATGACGCCAACTACCTCTGATA
GTTGAGTCGATACTTCGGCGATCACCGCTTCCCTCATGATGTTTAACTTTGTTTTAGGGCGACTGCCCTG
CTGCGTAACATCGTTGCTGCTCCATAACATCAAACATCGACCCACGGCGTAACGCGCTTGCTGCTTGGAT
GCCCGAGGCATAGACTGTACCCCAAAAAAAAACAGTCATAACAAGCCATGAAAACCGCCACTGCGCCGTT
ACCACCGCTGCGTTCGGTCAAGGTTCTGGACCAGTTGCGTGAGCGCATACTCTTCCTTTTTCAATATTAT
TGAAGCATTTATCAGGGTTATTGTCTCATGAGCGGATACATATTTGAATGTATTTAGAAAAATAAACAAA
TAGGGGTTCCGCGCACATTTCCCCGAAAAGTGCCACCTGACGTCTAAGAAACCATTATTATCATGACATT
AACCTATAAAAATAGGCGTATCACGAGGCCCTTTCGTCCACTGAAGAGCCACTGT
